Addgene plasmid #62757: mEmerald-Hist4HG-N-18
Purpose: Localization: Histones, N1 Cloning Vector, Excitation:487, Emission:509
Depositing lab: Michael Davidson. Depositing organization: Florida State University, Tallahassee.
Backbone
  Vector backbone: N1 Cloning Vector
  Vector type: Mammalian Expression
  Selectable markers: Neomycin (select with G418)
Growth in bacteria
  Bacterial resistance: Kanamycin, 50 μg/mL
  Growth temperature: 37°C
  Growth strain: DH5alpha
  Copy number: High Copy
Gene/Insert
  Gene/Insert name: Hist4HG (alt name: Human Histone Cluster1)
  Species: H. sapiens (human)
  Mutation: none
  GenBank ID: NM_003547.2
  Entrez Gene: HIST1H4G (a.k.a. H4/l, H4FL)
  Promoter: CMV
  Tag / fusion protein: mEmerald (C terminal on backbone)
  Cloning method: Unknown
  Sequencing primers: 5′ CMV-F; 3′ SV40pA-R
Terms and licenses: Academic/Nonprofit Terms; Industry Terms
How to cite: mEmerald-Hist4HG-N-18 was a gift from Michael Davidson (Addgene plasmid # 62757 ; http://n2t.net/addgene:62757 ; RRID:Addgene_62757)
