[The description below was written by a language model from this plasmid's Addgene catalogue record and pLannotate feature annotations shown in this document.]
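Description:
mEmerald-Hist4HG-N-18 is a mammalian expression plasmid of about 5 kb, built on an N1-type fluorescent protein cloning vector, that produces human histone H4 (the HIST1H4G/H4C7 gene of histone cluster 1, with no recorded mutations) fused to the green fluorescent protein mEmerald. The histone coding sequence sits immediately downstream of the human cytomegalovirus immediate early enhancer and promoter. It is joined through a short remnant of the multiple cloning site to mEmerald, so the fluorescent protein is at the C-terminus of the histone. The "18" in the name probably refers to the linker length, although the record does not say so. An SV40 polyadenylation signal terminates the transcript. mEmerald is a bright monomeric GFP variant with mammalian codon optimisation, listed here with excitation at 487 nm and emission at 509 nm.

The plasmid is propagated in E. coli through a high-copy ColE1/pUC-type origin, and an f1 origin is also present. A single Tn5 aminoglycoside phosphotransferase gene provides both selections. A bacterial bla-type promoter drives it for kanamycin resistance in bacteria, and the SV40 enhancer/early promoter, paired with the HSV TK polyadenylation signal, drives it for G418 selection of stably transfected mammalian cells. The short annotated fragments (RSF ori, large T antigen, ble, bGH poly(A)) appear to be partial sequence matches from automated annotation rather than functional elements.

The stated purpose is use as a localization marker for histones. Expressing the fusion in transfected mammalian cells labels histone-containing chromatin and thus the nucleus for fluorescence microscopy.
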