Features (pLannotate 1.2.2; 16 found; start..end, strand, type, name):
      1..51      +  rep_origin     RSF ori (fragment): Plasmids containing the RSF 1030 origin of replication can be propagated in E. coli cells that contain additional plasmids with compatible origins.
    119..422     +  enhancer       CMV enhancer: human cytomegalovirus immediate early enhancer
    423..626     +  promoter       CMV promoter: human cytomegalovirus (CMV) immediate early promoter
    661..954     +  CDS            H4C7: H4G_HUMAN - Also known as H4/L, H4FL, HIST1H4G From Homo sapiens (Human).
    975..1001    +  misc_feature   MCS (fragment): multiple cloning site
   1009..1728    +  CDS            mEmerald: brightly fluorescent monomeric variant of GFP mammalian codon-optimized
   1744..1827    +  CDS            large T antigen (fragment): large T antigen from SV40 (simian virus 40)
   1850..1971    +  polyA_signal   SV40 poly(A) signal: SV40 polyadenylation signal
   2005..2433    -  rep_origin     f1 ori (sequence partly withheld): f1 bacteriophage origin of replication; arrow indicates direction of (+) strand synthesis
   2460..2564    +  promoter       AmpR promoter: bla
   2566..2923    +  promoter       SV40 promoter: SV40 enhancer and early promoter
   2958..3752    +  CDS            NeoR/KanR: aminoglycoside phosphotransferase from Tn5; aph(3')-II (or nptII); confers resistance to neomycin, kanamycin, and G418 (Geneticin®)
   3773..3925    +  CDS            ble (fragment): BLE_KLEPN - Experimental evidence at protein level: Swiss-Prot protein existence level 1. Binding protein with a strong affinity to the bleomycin family of antibiotics. Binds to CL990; an antimitotic-antibiotic compound. From Klebsiella pneumoniae.
   3984..4031    +  polyA_signal   HSV TK poly(A) signal: herpes simplex virus thymidine kinase polyadenylation signal (Cole and Stacy, 1985)
   4122..4138    -  polyA_signal   bGH poly(A) signal (fragment): bovine growth hormone polyadenylation signal
   4360..4948    +  rep_origin     ori: high-copy-number ColE1/pMB1/pBR322/pUC origin of replication
>Addgene plasmid #62757 | mEmerald-Hist4HG-N-18 | addgene full sequence | sequence record 358367 | Addgene NGS Result
CATGTTCTTTCCTGCGTTATCCCCTGATTCTGTGGATAACCGTATTACCGCCATGCATTAGTTATTAATA
GTAATCAATTACGGGGTCATTAGTTCATAGCCCATATATGGAGTTCCGCGTTACATAACTTACGGTAAAT
GGCCCGCCTGGCTGACCGCCCAACGACCCCCGCCCATTGACGTCAATAATGACGTATGTTCCCATAGTAA
CGCCAATAGGGACTTTCCATTGACGTCAATGGGTGGAGTATTTACGGTAAACTGCCCACTTGGCAGTACA
TCAAGTGTATCATATGCCAAGTACGCCCCCTATTGACGTCAATGACGGTAAATGGCCCGCCTGGCATTAT
GCCCAGTACATGACCTTATGGGACTTTCCTACTTGGCAGTACATCTACGTATTAGTCATCGCTATTACCA
TGGTGATGCGGTTTTGGCAGTACATCAATGGGCGTGGATAGCGGTTTGACTCACGGGGATTTCCAAGTCT
CCACCCCATTGACGTCAATGGGAGTTTGTTTTGGCACCAAAATCAACGGGACTTTCCAAAATGTCGTAAC
AACTCCGCCCCATTGACGCAAATGGGCGGTAGGCGTGTACGGTGGGAGGTCTATATAAGCAGAGCTGGTT
TAGTGAACCGTCAGATCCGCTAGCGCCACCATGTCTGTTCGGGGCAAGGCCGGAAAAGGCCTTGGGAAAG
GCGGTGCCAAGTGCCATCGCAAGGTACTGAGCGATAATATTCAGGGCATTACCAAGTGCACTATCCGGCG
CTTGGCCCGGCATGGCGGTGTCAAGCGCATCTTGGGCCTCATTTATGAGGAGACCCGCCGGGTGTTCAAG
GTGTTCCTGGAAAATGTGATCTGGTACGCCGTGACCAACACGGAGCACGCCAAGCGCAAGACGGTCACCG
CCATGGCCGTGGTCTACGTGCTCAAACGCCAGGGAAGAACCCTGAGTCGCGGAGGCAGTGGTGGGGTACC
GCGGGCCCGGGATCCACCGGTCGCCACCATGGTGAGCAAGGGCGAGGAGCTGTTCACCGGGGTGGTGCCC
ATCCTGGTCGAGCTGGACGGCGACGTAAACGGCCACAAGTTCAGCGTGTCCGGCGAGGGCGAGGGCGATG
CCACCTACGGCAAGCTGACCCTGAAGTTCATCTGCACCACCGGCAAGCTGCCCGTGCCCTGGCCCACCCT
CGTGACCACCTTGACCTACGGCGTGCAGTGCTTCGCCCGCTACCCCGACCACATGAAGCAGCACGACTTC
TTCAAGTCCGCCATGCCCGAAGGCTACGTCCAGGAGCGCACCATCTTCTTCAAGGACGACGGCAACTACA
AGACCCGCGCCGAGGTGAAGTTCGAGGGCGACACCCTGGTGAACCGCATCGAGCTGAAGGGCATCGACTT
CAAGGAGGACGGCAACATCCTGGGGCACAAGCTGGAGTACAACTACAACAGCCACAAGGTCTATATCACC
GCCGACAAGCAGAAGAACGGCATCAAGGTGAACTTCAAGACCCGCCACAACATCGAGGACGGCAGCGTGC
AGCTCGCCGACCACTACCAGCAGAACACCCCCATCGGCGACGGCCCCGTGCTGCTGCCCGACAACCACTA
CCTGAGCACCCAGTCCAAGCTGAGCAAAGACCCCAACGAGAAGCGCGATCACATGGTCCTGCTGGAGTTC
GTGACCGCCGCCGGGATCACTCTCGGCATGGACGAGCTGTACAAGTAAGCGGCCGCGACTCTAGATCATA
ATCAGCCATACCACATTTGTAGAGGTTTTACTTGCTTTAAAAAACCTCCCACACCTCCCCCTGAACCTGA
AACATAAAATGAATGCAATTGTTGTTGTTAACTTGTTTATTGCAGCTTATAATGGTTACAAATAAAGCAA
TAGCATCACAAATTTCACAAATAAAGCATTTTTTTCACTGCATTCTAGTTGTGGTTTGTCCAAACTCATC
AATGTATCTTAAGGCGTAAATTGTAAGCGTTAATATTTTGTTAAAATTCGCGTTAAATTTTTGTTAAATC
AGCTCATTTTTTAACCAATAGGCCGAAATCGGCAAAATCCCTTATAAATCAAAAGAATAGACCGAGATAG
GGT
[37 nt withheld, positions 2104-2140]
AAAGAACGTGGACTCCAACGTCAAAGG
[49 nt withheld, positions 2168-2216]
T
[91 nt withheld, positions 2218-2308]
G
[124 nt withheld, positions 2310-2433]
CAGGTGGCACTTTTCGGGGAAATGTGCGCGGAACCCCTATTTGTTTATTTTTCTAAATACATTCAAATAT
GTATCCGCTCATGAGACAATAACCCTGATAAATGCTTCAATAATATTGAAAAAGGAAGAGTCCTGAGGCG
GAAAGAACCAGCTGTGGAATGTGTGTCAGTTAGGGTGTGGAAAGTCCCCAGGCTCCCCAGCAGGCAGAAG
TATGCAAAGCATGCATCTCAATTAGTCAGCAACCAGGTGTGGAAAGTCCCCAGGCTCCCCAGCAGGCAGA
AGTATGCAAAGCATGCATCTCAATTAGTCAGCAACCATAGTCCCGCCCCTAACTCCGCCCATCCCGCCCC
TAACTCCGCCCAGTTCCGCCCATTCTCCGCCCCATGGCTGACTAATTTTTTTTATTTATGCAGAGGCCGA
GGCCGCCTCGGCCTCTGAGCTATTCCAGAAGTAGTGAGGAGGCTTTTTTGGAGGCCTAGGCTTTTGCAAA
GATCGATCAAGAGACAGGATGAGGATCGTTTCGCATGATTGAACAAGATGGATTGCACGCAGGTTCTCCG
GCCGCTTGGGTGGAGAGGCTATTCGGCTATGACTGGGCACAACAGACAATCGGCTGCTCTGATGCCGCCG
TGTTCCGGCTGTCAGCGCAGGGGCGCCCGGTTCTTTTTGTCAAGACCGACCTGTCCGGTGCCCTGAATGA
ACTGCAAGACGAGGCAGCGCGGCTATCGTGGCTGGCCACGACGGGCGTTCCTTGCGCAGCTGTGCTCGAC
GTTGTCACTGAAGCGGGAAGGGACTGGCTGCTATTGGGCGAAGTGCCGGGGCAGGATCTCCTGTCATCTC
ACCTTGCTCCTGCCGAGAAAGTATCCATCATGGCTGATGCAATGCGGCGGCTGCATACGCTTGATCCGGC
TACCTGCCCATTCGACCACCAAGCGAAACATCGCATCGAGCGAGCACGTACTCGGATGGAAGCCGGTCTT
GTCGATCAGGATGATCTGGACGAAGAGCATCAGGGGCTCGCGCCAGCCGAACTGTTCGCCAGGCTCAAGG
CGAGCATGCCCGACGGCGAGGATCTCGTCGTGACCCATGGCGATGCCTGCTTGCCGAATATCATGGTGGA
AAATGGCCGCTTTTCTGGATTCATCGACTGTGGCCGGCTGGGTGTGGCGGACCGCTATCAGGACATAGCG
TTGGCTACCCGTGATATTGCTGAAGAGCTTGGCGGCGAATGGGCTGACCGCTTCCTCGTGCTTTACGGTA
TCGCCGCTCCCGATTCGCAGCGCATCGCCTTCTATCGCCTTCTTGACGAGTTCTTCTGAGCGGGACTCTG
GGGTTCGAAATGACCGACCAAGCGACGCCCAACCTGCCATCACGAGATTTCGATTCCACCGCCGCCTTCT
ATGAAAGGTTGGGCTTCGGAATCGTTTTCCGGGACGCCGGCTGGATGATCCTCCAGCGCGGGGATCTCAT
GCTGGAGTTCTTCGCCCACCCTAGGGGGAGGCTAACTGAAACACGGAAGGAGACAATACCGGAAGGAACC
CGCGCTATGACGGCAATAAAAAGACAGAATAAAACGCACGGTGTTGGGTCGTTTGTTCATAAACGCGGGG
TTCGGTCCCAGGGCTGGCACTCTGTCGATACCCCACCGAGACCCCATTGGGGCCAATACGCCCGCGTTTC
TTCCTTTTCCCCACCCCACCCCCCAAGTTCGGGTGAAGGCCCAGGGCTCGCAGCCAACGTCGGGGCGGCA
GGCCCTGCCATAGCCTCAGGTTACTCATATATACTTTAGATTGATTTAAAACTTCATTTTTAATTTAAAA
GGATCTAGGTGAAGATCCTTTTTGATAATCTCATGACCAAAATCCCTTAACGTGAGTTTTCGTTCCACTG
AGCGTCAGACCCCGTAGAAAAGATCAAAGGATCTTCTTGAGATCCTTTTTTTCTGCGCGTAATCTGCTGC
TTGCAAACAAAAAAACCACCGCTACCAGCGGTGGTTTGTTTGCCGGATCAAGAGCTACCAACTCTTTTTC
CGAAGGTAACTGGCTTCAGCAGAGCGCAGATACCAAATACTGTTCTTCTAGTGTAGCCGTAGTTAGGCCA
CCACTTCAAGAACTCTGTAGCACCGCCTACATACCTCGCTCTGCTAATCCTGTTACCAGTGGCTGCTGCC
AGTGGCGATAAGTCGTGTCTTACCGGGTTGGACTCAAGACGATAGTTACCGGATAAGGCGCAGCGGTCGG
GCTGAACGGGGGGTTCGTGCACACAGCCCAGCTTGGAGCGAACGACCTACACCGAACTGAGATACCTACA
GCGTGAGCTATGAGAAAGCGCCACGCTTCCCGAAGGGAGAAAGGCGGACAGGTATCCGGTAAGCGGCAGG
GTCGGAACAGGAGAGCGCACGAGGGAGCTTCCAGGGGGAAACGCCTGGTATCTTTATAGTCCTGTCGGGT
TTCGCCACCTCTGACTTGAGCGTCGATTTTTGTGATGCTCGTCAGGGGGGCGGAGCCTATGGAAAAACGC
CAGCAACGCGGCCTTTTTACGGTTCCTGGCCTTTTGCTGGCCTTTTGCTCA
